Addgene plasmid #152040: pGBW-m4134144
Purpose: Mammalian expression plasmid for SARS-CoV-2 leader protein
Depositing lab: Ginkgo Bioworks & Benjie Chen. Depositing organization: Ginkgo Bioworks.
Backbone
  Vector backbone: pTwist_CMV_Hygro_6
  Backbone size w/o insert (bp): 6525
  Vector type: Mammalian Expression
  Selectable markers: Hygromycin
Growth in bacteria
  Bacterial resistance: Ampicillin, 100 μg/mL
  Growth temperature: 37°C
  Growth strain: DH5alpha
  Copy number: High Copy
Gene/Insert
  Gene/Insert name: SARS-CoV-2 leader protein
  Species: Severe acute respiratory syndrome coronavirus 2
  Insert size (bp): 533
  Mutation: wt
  Entrez Gene: ORF1ab (a.k.a. GU280_gp01)
  Promoter: CMV
  Tag / fusion protein: Cleavable TEV;CBP (C terminal on backbone)
  Cloning method: Unknown
Resource information
  A portion of this plasmid was derived from a plasmid made by: GinkgoBioworks
Depositor comments: NCBI reference sequence: YP_009725297.1
How to cite: pGBW-m4134144 was a gift from Ginkgo Bioworks & Benjie Chen (Addgene plasmid # 152040 ; http://n2t.net/addgene:152040 ; RRID:Addgene_152040)
