[The description below was written by a language model from this plasmid's Addgene catalogue record and pLannotate feature annotations shown in this document.]
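Description:
pGBW-m4134144 is a mammalian expression plasmid built on the pTwist_CMV_Hygro_6 backbone and carrying the wild-type SARS-CoV-2 leader protein, the N-terminal cleavage product of the ORF1ab polyprotein (commonly called nsp1). The depositor's full sequence is 7,169 nt. It is propagated in E. coli as a high-copy plasmid through a ColE1/pUC-type origin and selected with ampicillin via a complete β-lactamase gene. For selection in mammalian cells, a separate cassette places a hygromycin B phosphotransferase gene under the human ubiquitin C promoter, followed by a synthetic poly(A) signal.

The roughly 530 bp viral coding sequence sits downstream of the CMV immediate-early enhancer and promoter elements, which span the numbering origin of the circular map, and is terminated by an SV40 polyadenylation signal. The automated annotation matches the insert to a fragment of the SARS-CoV-2 replicase polyprotein 1a. The functional text attached to that hit describes nsp10, but this is generic text from the polyprotein database entry rather than a description of this insert, which the catalogue identifies as the leader protein. According to the record, the backbone supplies a C-terminal TEV-cleavable calmodulin-binding peptide tag. The feature table detects only a short CBP fragment just after the insert and does not annotate a TEV site.

The expression unit is flanked by β-globin insulator elements, bacterial rrnG and T7 terminators and an upstream synthetic poly(A) signal, which help isolate it from neighbouring transcription. The record gives no purpose beyond mammalian expression. The design would suit transient or hygromycin-selected stable expression, with the tag allowing calmodulin-affinity capture and protease release.
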