Features (pLannotate 1.2.2; 20 found; start..end, strand, type, name):
      5..541     +  CDS            R1A_SARS2 (fragment) (sequence partly withheld): Experimental evidence at protein level: Swiss-Prot protein existence level 1. [Non-structural protein 10]: Plays a pivotal role in viral transcription by stimulating both nsp14 3'-5' exoribonuclease and nsp16 2'-O-methyltransferase activities. Therefore plays an essential role in viral mRNAs cap methylation. From Severe acute respiratory syndrome coronavirus 2 (2019-nCoV) (SARS-CoV-2).
    569..585     +  CDS            CBP (fragment): calmodulin-binding peptide derived from skeletal muscle myosin light chain kinase; binds calmodulin with nanomolar affinity in the presence of calcium
    709..830     -  polyA_signal   SV40 poly(A) signal: SV40 polyadenylation signal
    853..922     -  CDS            large T antigen (fragment): large T antigen from SV40 (simian virus 40)
    945..991     +  terminator     T7 terminator: transcription terminator for bacteriophage T7 RNA polymerase
   1021..1157    +  terminator     rrnG terminator: transcription terminator from the E. coli ribosomal RNA rrnG operon (Albrechtsen et al., 1991)
   1202..1273    +  misc_feature   3' β-globin insulator: insulator downstream of the human β-globin locus (Farrell et al., 2002)
   1499..2087    -  rep_origin     ori: high-copy-number ColE1/pMB1/pBR322/pUC origin of replication
   2259..2323    -  CDS            bla(M) (fragment): β-lactamase lacking the signal sequence; bla(M); allows cytosolic expression of β-lactamase
   2587..3796    +  promoter       UbC promoter: human ubiquitin C promoter
   3806..4827    +  CDS            HygR (fragment): hygromycin B phosphotransferase confers resistance to hygromycin
   4855..4903    +  polyA_signal   poly(A) signal: synthetic polyadenylation signal
   5169..6029    +  CDS            AmpR: β-lactamase; bla; confers resistance to ampicillin, carbenicillin, and related antibiotics
   6042..6178    +  terminator     rrnG terminator: transcription terminator from the E. coli ribosomal RNA rrnG operon (Albrechtsen et al., 1991)
   6323..6394    +  misc_feature   5' β-globin insulator: insulator upstream of the human β-globin locus (Farrell et al., 2002)
   6399..6445    -  terminator     T7 terminator: transcription terminator for bacteriophage T7 RNA polymerase
   6463..6511    -  polyA_signal   poly(A) signal: synthetic polyadenylation signal
   6592..6895    +  enhancer       CMV enhancer: human cytomegalovirus immediate early enhancer
   6968..6985    -  promoter       CMV promoter (fragment): human cytomegalovirus (CMV) immediate early promoter
   7048..7099    +  promoter       CMVd2 promoter: truncated human cytomegalovirus (CMV) immediate early promoter that yields moderately reduced expression relative to the full-length promoter
>Addgene plasmid #152040 | pGBW-m4134144 | depositor full sequence | sequence record 295052 | Full Sequence
CACCATGGAGAGCCTTGTCCCTGGTTTCAAC
[348 nt withheld, positions 32-379]
AACGGTAATAAAGGAGCTGGTGGCCATAGTTACGGCGCCGATCTAAAGTCATTTGACTTAGGCGACGAGC
TTGGCACTGATCCTTATGAAGATTTTCAAGAAAACTGGAACACTAAACATAGCAGTGGTGTTACCCGTGA
ACTCATGCGTGAGCTTAACGGAGAAAACCTTTACTTTCAGTCGAAGAGGCGATGGAAAAAGAATTTTATC
GCGGTGAGTGCAGCCAACAGATTCAAAAAGATATCCTCGTCTGGTGCCCTCTAAGGATCCGCAGGCCTCT
GCTAGCTTGACTGACTGAGATACAGCGTACCTTCAGCTCACAGACATGATAAGATACATTGATGAGTTTG
GACAAACCACAACTAGAATGCAGTGAAAAAAATGCTTTATTTGTGAAATTTGTGATGCTATTGCTTTATT
TGTAACCATTATAAGCTGCAATAAACAAGTTAACAACAACAATTGCATTCATTTTATGTTTCAGGTTCAG
GGGGAGGTGTGGGAGGTTTTTTAAAGCAAGTAAAACCTCTACAAATGTGGTATTGGCCCATCTCTATCGG
TATCGTAGCATAACCCCTTGGGGCCTCTAAACGGGTCTTGAGGGGTTTTTTGTGCCCCTCGGGCCGGATT
GCTATCTACCGGCATTGGCGCAGAAAAAAATGCCTGATGCGACGCTGCGCGTCTTATACTCCCACATATG
CCAGATTCAGCAACGGATACGGCTTCCCCAACTTGCCCACTTCCATACGTGTCCTCCTTACCAGAAATTT
ATCCTTAAGGTCGTCAGCTATCCTGCAGGCGATCTCTCGATTTCGATCAAGACATTCCTTTAATGGTCTT
TTCTGGACACCACTAGGGGTCAGAAGTAGTTCATCAAACTTTCTTCCCTCCCTAATCTCATTGGTTACCT
TGGGCTATCGAAACTTAATTAACCAGTCAAGTCAGCTACTTGGCGAGATCGACTTGTCTGGGTTTCGACT
ACGCTCAGAATTGCGTCAGTCAAGTTCGATCTGGTCCTTGCTATTGCACCCGTTCTCCGATTACGAGTTT
CATTTAAATCATGTGAGCAAAAGGCCAGCAAAAGGCCAGGAACCGTAAAAAGGCCGCGTTGCTGGCGTTT
TTCCATAGGCTCCGCCCCCCTGACGAGCATCACAAAAATCGACGCTCAAGTCAGAGGTGGCGAAACCCGA
CAGGACTATAAAGATACCAGGCGTTTCCCCCTGGAAGCTCCCTCGTGCGCTCTCCTGTTCCGACCCTGCC
GCTTACCGGATACCTGTCCGCCTTTCTCCCTTCGGGAAGCGTGGCGCTTTCTCATAGCTCACGCTGTAGG
TATCTCAGTTCGGTGTAGGTCGTTCGCTCCAAGCTGGGCTGTGTGCACGAACCCCCCGTTCAGCCCGACC
GCTGCGCCTTATCCGGTAACTATCGTCTTGAGTCCAACCCGGTAAGACACGACTTATCGCCACTGGCAGC
AGCCACTGGTAACAGGATTAGCAGAGCGAGGTATGTAGGCGGTGCTACAGAGTTCTTGAAGTGGTGGCCT
AACTACGGCTACACTAGAAGAACAGTATTTGGTATCTGCGCTCTGCTGAAGCCAGTTACCTTCGGAAAAA
GAGTTGGTAGCTCTTGATCCGGCAAACAAACCACCGCTGGTAGCGGTGGTTTTTTTGTTTGCAAGCAGCA
GATTACGCGCAGAAAAAAAGGATCTCAAGAAGATCCTTTGATCTTTTCTACGGGGTCTGACGCTCAGTGG
AACGAAAACTCACGTTAAGGGATTTTGGTCATGAGATTATCAAAAAGGATCTTCACCTAGATCCTTTTAA
ATTAAAAATGAAGTTTTAAATCAATCTAAAGTATATATGAGTAAACTTGGTCTGACAGTTACCAATGCTT
AATCAGTGAGGCACCTATCTCAGCGATCTGTCTATTTCGTTCATCCATAGTTGCATTTAAATTTCCGAAC
TCTCCAAGGCCCTCGTCGGAAAATCTTCAAACCTTTCGTCCGATCCATCTTGCAGGCTACCTCTCGAACG
AACTATCGCAAGTCTCTTGGCCGGCCTTGCGCCTTGGCTATTGCTTGGCAGCGCCTATCGCCAGGTATTA
CTCCAATCCCGAATATCCGAGATCGGGATCACCCGAGAGAAGTTCAACCTACATCCTCAATCCCGATCTA
TCCGAGATCCGAGGAATATCGAAATCGGGGCGCGCCTGGCCTCCGCGCCGGGTTTTGGCGCCTCCCGCGG
GCGCCCCCCTCGTCACGGCGAGCGCTGCCACGTCAGACGAAGGGCGCAGGAGCGTCCTGATCCTTCCGCC
CGGACGCTCAGGACAGCGGCCCGCTGCTCATAAGACTCGGCCTTAGAACCCCAGTATCAGCAGAAGGACA
TTTTAGGACGGGACTTGGGTGACTCTAGGGCACTGGTTTTCTTTCCAGAGAGCGGAACAGGCGAGGAAAA
GTAGTCCCTTCTCGGCGATTCTGCGGAGGGATCTCCGTGGGGCGGTGAACGCCGATGATTATATAAGGAC
GCGCCGGGTGTGGCACAGCTAGTTCCGTCGCAGCCGGGATTTGGGTCGCGGTTCTTGTTTGTGGATCGCT
GTGATCGTCACTTGGTGAGTAGCGGGCTGCTGGGCTGGCCGGGGCTTTCGTGGCCGCCGGGCCGCTCGGT
GGGACGGAAGCGTGTGGAGAGACCGCCAAGGGCTGTAGTCTGGGTCCGCGAGCAAGGTTGCCCTGAACTG
GGGGTTGGGGGGAGCGCAGCAAAATGGCGGCTGTTCCCGAGTCTTGAATGGAAGACGCTTGTGAGGCGGG
CTGTGAGGTCGTTGAAACAAGGTGGGGGGCATGGTGGGCGGCAAGAACCCAAGGTCTTGAGCCCTTCGCT
AATGCGGGAAAGCTCTTATTCGGGTGAGATGGGCTGGGCACCATCTGGGGACCCTGACGTGAAGTTTGTC
ACTGACTGGAGAACTCGGTTTGTCGTCTGTTGCGGGGGCGGCAGTTATGGCGGTGCCGTTGGGCAGTGCA
CCCGTACCTTTGGGAGCGCGCGCCCTCGTCGTGTCGTGACGTCACCCGTTCTGTTGGCTTATAATGCAGG
GTGGGGCCACCTGCCGGTAGGTGTGCGGTAGGCTTTTCTCCGTCGCAGGACGCAGGGTTCGGGCCTAGGG
TAGGCTCTCCTGAATCGACAGGCGCCGGACCTCTGGTGAGGGGAGGGATAAGTGAGGCGTCAGTTTCTTT
GGTCGGTTTTATGTACCTATCTTCTTAAGTAGCTGAAGCTCCGGTTTTGAACTATGCGCTCGGGGTTGGC
GAGTGTGTTTTGTGAAGTTTTTTAGGCACCTTTTGAAATGTAATCATTTGGGTCAATATGTAATTTTCAG
TGTTAGACTTGTAAATTGTCCGCTAAATTCTGGCCGTTTTTGGCTTTTTTGTTAGACAACATGGGTAAAA
AGCCTGAACTCACCGCGACGTCTGTCGAGAAGTTTCTGATCGAAAAGTTCGACAGCGTCTCCGACCTGAT
GCAGCTCTCGGAGGGCGAAGAATCTCGTGCTTTCAGCTTCGATGTAGGAGGGCGTGGATATGTCCTGCGG
GTAAATAGCTGCGCCGATGGTTTCTACAAAGATCGTTATGTTTATCGGCACTTTGCATCCGCCGCGCTCC
CGATTCCGGAAGTGCTTGACATTGGGGAGTTCAGCGAGAGCCTGACCTATTGCATCTCCCGCCGTGCACA
GGGTGTCACGTTGCAAGACCTGCCTGAAACCGAACTGCCCGCTGTTCTGCAGCCGGTCGCGGAGGCAATG
GATGCCATCGCTGCCGCCGATCTTAGCCAGACGAGCGGGTTCGGCCCATTCGGACCGCAAGGAATCGGTC
AATACACTACATGGCGTGATTTCATATGCGCGATTGCTGATCCCCATGTGTATCACTGGCAAACTGTGAT
GGACGACACCGTCAGTGCGTCCGTCGCGCAGGCTCTCGATGAGCTGATGCTTTGGGCCGAGGACTGCCCC
GAAGTCCGGCACCTCGTGCACGCGGATTTCGGCTCCAACAATGTCCTGACGGACAATGGCCGCATAACAG
CGGTCATTGACTGGAGCGAGGCGATGTTCGGGGATTCCCAATACGAGGTCGCCAACATCTTCTTCTGGAG
GCCGTGGTTGGCTTGTATGGAGCAGCAGACGCGCTACTTCGAGCGGAGGCATCCGGAGCTTGCAGGATCG
CCCCGGCTCCGGGCGTATATGCTCCGCATTGGTCTTGACCAACTCTATCAGAGCTTGGTTGACGGCAATT
TCGATGATGCAGCTTGGGCGCAGGGTCGATGCGACGCAATCGTCCGATCCGGAGCCGGGACTGTCGGGCG
TACACAAATCGCCCGCAGAAGCGCCGCCGTCTGGACCGATGGCTGTGTAGAAGTACTCGCCGATAGTGGA
AACCGACGCCCCAGCACTCGTCCGAGGGCAAAGGAATAAGCTAGTATGTAAGCCTAGTCTTAGATAATAA
AATCGCTATCCATCGAAGATGGATGTGTGTTGGTTTTTTGTGTGTGTAACGCTAGGCGCGCCTGGTGTAC
CGAGAACGATCCTCTCAGTGCGAGTCTCGACGATCCATATCGTTGCTTGGCAGTCAGCCAGTCGGAATCC
AGCTTGGGACCCAGGAAGTCCAATCGTCAGATATTGTACTCAAGCCTGGTCACGGCAGCGTACCGATCTG
TTTAAACCTAGATATTGATAGTCTGATCGGTCAACGTATAATCGAGTCCTAGCTTTTGCAAACATCTATC
AAGAGACAGGATCAGCAGGAGGCTTTCGCATGAGTATTCAACATTTCCGTGTCGCCCTTATTCCCTTTTT
TGCGGCATTTTGCCTTCCTGTTTTTGCTCACCCAGAAACGCTGGTGAAAGTAAAAGATGCTGAAGATCAG
TTGGGTGCGCGAGTGGGTTACATCGAACTGGATCTCAACAGCGGTAAGATCCTTGAGAGTTTTCGCCCCG
AAGAACGCTTTCCAATGATGAGCACTTTTAAAGTTCTGCTATGTGGCGCGGTATTATCCCGTATTGACGC
CGGGCAAGAGCAACTCGGTCGCCGCATACACTATTCTCAGAATGACTTGGTTGAGTATTCACCAGTCACA
GAAAAGCATCTTACGGATGGCATGACAGTAAGAGAATTATGCAGTGCTGCCATAACCATGAGTGATAACA
CTGCGGCCAACTTACTTCTGACAACGATTGGAGGACCGAAGGAGCTAACCGCTTTTTTGCACAACATGGG
GGATCATGTAACTCGCCTTGATCGTTGGGAACCGGAGCTGAATGAAGCCATACCAAACGACGAGCGTGAC
ACCACGATGCCTGTAGCAATGGCAACAACCTTGCGTAAACTATTAACTGGCGAACTACTTACTCTAGCTT
CCCGGCAACAGTTGATAGACTGGATGGAGGCGGATAAAGTTGCAGGACCACTTCTGCGCTCGGCCCTTCC
GGCTGGCTGGTTTATTGCTGATAAATCTGGAGCCGGTGAGCGTGGGTCTCGCGGTATCATTGCAGCACTG
GGGCCAGATGGTAAGCCCTCCCGTATCGTAGTTATCTACACGACGGGGAGTCAGGCAACTATGGATGAAC
GAAATAGACAGATCGCTGAGATAGGTGCCTCACTGATTAAGCATTGGTAACCGATTCTAGGTGCATTGGC
GCAGAAAAAAATGCCTGATGCGACGCTGCGCGTCTTATACTCCCACATATGCCAGATTCAGCAACGGATA
CGGCTTCCCCAACTTGCCCACTTCCATACGTGTCCTCCTTACCAGAAATTTATCCTTAAGATCGTTTAAA
CTCGACTCTGGCTCTATCGAATCTCCGTCGTTTCGAGCTTACGCGAACAGCCGTGGCGCTCATTTGCTCG
TCGGGCATCGAATCTCGTCAGCTATCGTCAGCTTACCTTTTTGGCAGCGATCGCGGCTCCCGACATCTTG
GACCATTAGCTCCACAGGTATCTTCTTCCCTCTAGTGGTCATAACAGCAGCTTCAGCTACCTCTCAATTC
AAAAAACCCCTCAAGACCCGTTTAGAGGCCCCAAGGGGTTATGCTATCAATCGTTGCGTTACACACACAA
AAAACCAACACACATCCATCTTCGATGGATAGCGATTTTATTATCTAACTGCTGATCGAGTGTAGCCAGA
TCTAGTAATCAATTACGGGGTCATTAGTTCATAGCCCATATATGGAGTTCCGCGTTACATAACTTACGGT
AAATGGCCCGCCTGGCTGACCGCCCAACGACCCCCGCCCATTGACGTCAATAATGACGTATGTTCCCATA
GTAACGCCAATAGGGACTTTCCATTGACGTCAATGGGTGGAGTATTTACGGTAAACTGCCCACTTGGCAG
TACATCAAGTGTATCATATGCCAAGTACGCCCCCTATTGACGTCAATGACGGTAAATGGCCCGCCTGGCA
TTATGCCCAGTACATGACCTTATGGGACTTTCCTACTTGGCAGTACATCTACGTATTAGTCATCGCTATT
ACCATGCTGATGCGGTTTTGGCAGTACATCAATGGGCGTGGATAGCGGTTTGACTCACGGGGATTTCCAA
GTCTCCACCCCATTGACGTCAATGGGAGTTTGTTTTGGCACCAAAATCAACGGGACTTTCCAAAATGTCG
TAACAACTCCGCCCCATTGACGCAAATGGGCGGTAGGCGTGTACGGTGGGAGGTCTATATAAGCAGAGCT
GGTTTAGTGAACCGTCAGATCAGATCTTTGTCGATCCTACCATCCACTCGACACACCCGCCAGCGGCCGC
